>Addgene plasmid #190755 | pmCherry2-GNB1-T2A-mCherry2-GNG2-IRES-GNAI1-mEYFP(Q69K) | addgene full sequence | sequence record 374748 | Addgene NGS Result
TAGTTATTAATAGTAATCAATTACGGGGTCATTAGTTCATAGCCCATATATGGAGTTCCGCGTTACATAA
CTTACGGTAAATGGCCCGCCTGGCTGACCGCCCAACGACCCCCGCCCATTGACGTCAATAATGACGTATG
TTCCCATAGTAACGCCAATAGGGACTTTCCATTGACGTCAATGGGTGGAGTATTTACGGTAAACTGCCCA
CTTGGCAGTACATCAAGTGTATCATATGCCAAGTACGCCCCCTATTGACGTCAATGACGGTAAATGGCCC
GCCTGGCATTATGCCCAGTACATGACCTTATGGGACTTTCCTACTTGGCAGTACATCTACGTATTAGTCA
TCGCTATTACCATGGTGATGCGGTTTTGGCAGTACATCAATGGGCGTGGATAGCGGTTTGACTCACGGGG
ATTTCCAAGTCTCCACCCCATTGACGTCAATGGGAGTTTGTTTTGGCACCAAAATCAACGGGACTTTCCA
AAATGTCGTAACAACTCCGCCCCATTGACGCAAATGGGCGGTAGGCGTGTACGGTGGGAGGTCTATATAA
GCAGAGCTGGTTTAGTGAACCGTCAGATCCGCTAGCGCTACCGGTCGCCACCATGGTGAGCAAGGGCGAG
GAGGATAACATGGCCATCATCAAGGAGTTCATGCGCTTCAAGGTGCACATGGAGGGCTCCGTGAACGGCC
ACGAGTTCGAGATCGAGGGCGAGGGCGAGGGCCGCCCCTACGAGGGCACCCAGACCGCCAAGCTGAAGGT
GACCAAGGGTGGCCCCCTGCCCTTCGCCTGGGACATCCTGTCCCCTCAGTTCATGTACGGCTCCAAGGCC
TACGTGAAGCACCCCGCCGACATCCCCGACTACTTGAAGCTGTCCTTCCCCGAGGGCTTCAATTGGGAGC
GCGTGATGAACTTCGAGGACGGCGGCGTGGTGACCGTGACCCAGGACTCCTCCCTGCAGGACGGCGAGTT
CATCTACAAGGTGAAGCTGCGCGGCACCAACTTCCCCTCCGACGGCCCCGTAATGCAGTGTCGTACCATG
GGCTGGGAGGCCTCCACTGAGCGGATGTACCCCGAGGACGGCGCCCTGAAGGGCGAGATCAAGCAGAGGC
TGAAGCTGAAGGACGGCGGCCACTACGACGCTGAGGTCAAGACCACCTACAAGGCCAAGAAGCCCGTGCA
GCTGCCCGGCGCCTACAACGTCGACATCAAGTTGGACATCCTTTCCCACAACGAGGACTACACCATCGTG
GAACAGTACGAACGCGCCGAGGGCCGCCACTCCACCGGCGGCATGGACGAGCTGTACAAGTCCGGACTCA
GATCTCGAGCTCAAGCTTCGAATTCACTAGTGATTGCCGCCACC
[1020 nt withheld, positions 1375-2394]
GAGGGCAGAGGAAGTCTTCTAACATGCGGTGACGTGGAGGAGAATCCCGGCCCTACCGGTATGGTGAGCA
AGGGCGAGGAGGATAACATGGCCATCATCAAGGAGTTCATGCGCTTCAAGGTGCACATGGAGGGCTCCGT
GAACGGCCACGAGTTCGAGATCGAGGGCGAGGGCGAGGGCCGCCCCTACGAGGGCACCCAGACCGCCAAG
CTGAAGGTGACCAAGGGTGGCCCCCTGCCCTTCGCCTGGGACATCCTGTCCCCTCAGTTCATGTACGGCT
CCAAGGCCTACGTGAAGCACCCCGCCGACATCCCCGACTACTTGAAGCTGTCCTTCCCCGAGGGCTTCAA
TTGGGAGCGCGTGATGAACTTCGAGGACGGCGGCGTGGTGACCGTGACCCAGGACTCCTCCCTGCAGGAC
GGCGAGTTCATCTACAAGGTGAAGCTGCGCGGCACCAACTTCCCCTCCGACGGCCCCGTAATGCAGTGTC
GTACCATGGGCTGGGAGGCCTCCACTGAGCGGATGTACCCCGAGGACGGCGCCCTGAAGGGCGAGATCAA
GCAGAGGCTGAAGCTGAAGGACGGCGGCCACTACGACGCTGAGGTCAAGACCACCTACAAGGCCAAGAAG
CCCGTGCAGCTGCCCGGCGCCTACAACGTCGACATCAAGTTGGACATCCTTTCCCACAACGAGGACTACA
CCATCGTGGAACAGTACGAACGCGCCGAGGGCCGCCACTCCACCGGCGGCATGGACGAGCTGTACAAGTC
CGGACTCAGATCT
[213 nt withheld, positions 3178-3390]
TAACCGCGGCGTACGAGGCCTGCATGCTCCGGACCTGCAGGTTCGAAGTCGACAGATCTCAATTGGGGCC
CCTATAGTGTCACCTAAATAATTCCGCCCCCCCCTCTCCCTCCCCCCCCCCTAACGTTACTGGCCGAAGC
CGCTTGGAATAAGGCCGGTGTGCGTTTGTCTATATGTTATTTTCCACCATATTGCCGTCTTTTGGCAATG
TGAGGGCCCGGAAACCTGGCCCTGTCTTCTTGACGAGCATTCCTAGGGGTCTTTCCCCTCTCGCCAAAGG
AATGCAAGGTCTGTTGAATGTCGTGAAGGAAGCAGTTCCTCTGGAAGCTTCTTGAAGACAAACAACGTCT
GTAGCGACCCTTTGCAGGCAGCGGAACCCCCCACCTGGCGACAGGTGCCTCTGCGGCCAAAAGCCACGTG
TATAAGATACACCTGCAAAGGCGGCACAACCCCAGTGCCACGTTGTGAGTTGGATAGTTGTGGAAAGAGT
CAAATGGCTCTCCTCAAGCGTATTCAACAAGGGGCTGAAGGATGCCCAGAAGGTACCCCATTGTATGGGA
TCTGATCTGGGGCCTCGGTGCACATGCTTTACATGTGTTTAGTCGAGGTTAAAAAAACGTCTAGGCCCCC
CGAACCACGGGGACGTGGTTTTCCTTTGAAAAACACGATGATAATATGGGCTGCACACTGAGCGCTGAGG
ACAAGGCGGCCGTGGAGCGCAGCAAGATGATCGACCGCAACCTCCGGGAGGACGGAGAGAAGGCAGCGCG
CGAGGTCAAGCTGCTGCTGCTGGGTGCTGGTGAATCCGGGAAGAGCACAATTGTGAAGCAGATGAAAATT
ATCCACGAGGCTGGCTACTCAGAGGAAGAGTGTAAGCAGTACAAAGCAGTGGTCTACAGCAACACCATCC
AGTCCATCATTGCCATCATTAGAGCTATGGGGAGATTGAAAATCGACTTTGGAGACGCTGCTCGTGCGGA
TGATGCTCGCCAACTCTTCGTGCTTGCTGGGGCTGCAGAGGAAGGCTTTATGACCGCGACCGGTTCTATG
GTGAGCAAGGGCGAGGAGCTGTTCACCGGGGTGGTGCCCATCCTGGTCGAGCTGGACGGCGACGTAAACG
GCCACAAGTTCAGCGTGTCCGGCGAGGGCGAGGGCGATGCCACCTACGGCAAGCTGACCCTGAAGTTCAT
CTGCACCACCGGCAAGCTGCCCGTGCCCTGGCCCACCCTCGTGACCACCTTCGGCTACGGCCTGAAGTGC
TTCGCCCGCTACCCCGACCACATGAAGCAGCACGACTTCTTCAAGTCCGCCATGCCCGAAGGCTACGTCC
AGGAGCGCACCATCTTCTTCAAGGACGACGGCAACTACAAGACCCGCGCCGAGGTGAAGTTCGAGGGCGA
CACCCTGGTGAACCGCATCGAGCTGAAGGGCATCGACTTCAAGGAGGACGGCAACATCCTGGGGCACAAG
CTGGAGTACAACTACAACAGCCACAACGTCTATATCATGGCCGACAAGCAGAAGAACGGCATCAAGGTGA
ACTTCAAGATCCGCCACAACATCGAGGACGGCAGCGTGCAGCTCGCCGACCACTACCAGCAGAACACCCC
CATCGGCGACGGCCCCGTGCTGCTGCCCGACAACCACTACCTGAGCTACCAGTCCAAGCTGAGCAAAGAC
CCCAACGAGAAGCGCGATCACATGGTCCTGCTGGAGTTCGTGACCGCCGCCGGGATCACTGGTGAACTCG
CCGGCGTCATAAAGAGACTGTGGAAGGACAGCGGTGTGCAAGCCTGCTTCAACAGATCCCGGGAGTACCA
GCTGAACGATTCGGCGGCGTACTACCTGAATGACTTGGACAGAATAGCACAACCAAATTACATCCCAACC
CAGCAGGATGTTCTCAGAACTAGAGTGAAAACGACGGGAATTGTGGAAACCCACTTTACTTTCAAAGATC
TTCATTTTAAAATGTTTGACGTGGGAGGCCAGAGATCAGAGCGGAAGAAGTGGATTCACTGCTTTGAAGG
CGTGACTGCCATCATCTTCTGTGTGGCCCTGAGTGACTATGACCTGGTTCTTGCTGAGGATGAAGAAATG
AACCGGATGCACGAAAGCATGAAGCTGTTCGATAGCATATGTAACAACAAGTGGTTTACGGACACATCCA
TCATCCTTTTCCTGAACAAGAAGGACCTCTTCGAAGAGAAGATCAAAAAGAGTCCCCTCACGATATGCTA
TCCAGAATATGCAGGCTCAAACACATATGAAGAGGCGGCTGCGTATATCCAGTGTCAGTTTGAAGACCTC
AATAAAAGGAAGGACACAAAGGAAATTTACACCCACTTCACTTGCGCCACGGATACGAAGAATGTGCAGT
TTGTGTTCGATGCTGTAACGGACGTCATCATAAAGAATAACCTAAAAGACTGTGGTCTCTTCTAAGCTGG
ATCCACCGGATCTAGATAACTGATCATAATCAGCCATACCACATTTGTAGAGGTTTTACTTGCTTTAAAA
AACCTCCCACACCTCCCCCTGAACCTGAAACATAAAATGAATGCAATTGTTGTTGTTAACTTGTTTATTG
CAGCTTATAATGGTTACAAATAAAGCAATAGCATCACAAATTTCACAAATAAAGCATTTTTTTCACTGCA
TTCTAGTTGTGGTTTGTCCAAACTCATCAATGTATCTTAAGGCGTAAATTGTAAGCGTTAATATTTTGTT
AAAATTCGCGTTAAATTTTTGTTAAATCAGCTCATTTTTTAACCAATAGGCCGAAATCGGCAAAATCCCT
TATAAATCAAAAGAATAGACCGAGATAGGGT
[37 nt withheld, positions 6222-6258]
AAAGAACGTGGACTCCAACGTCAAAGG
[49 nt withheld, positions 6286-6334]
T
[91 nt withheld, positions 6336-6426]
G
[124 nt withheld, positions 6428-6551]
CAGGTGGCACTTTTCGGGGAAATGTGCGCGGAACCCCTATTTGTTTATTTTTCTAAATACATTCAAATAT
GTATCCGCTCATGAGACAATAACCCTGATAAATGCTTCAATAATATTGAAAAAGGAAGAGTCCTGAGGCG
GAAAGAACCAGCTGTGGAATGTGTGTCAGTTAGGGTGTGGAAAGTCCCCAGGCTCCCCAGCAGGCAGAAG
TATGCAAAGCATGCATCTCAATTAGTCAGCAACCAGGTGTGGAAAGTCCCCAGGCTCCCCAGCAGGCAGA
AGTATGCAAAGCATGCATCTCAATTAGTCAGCAACCATAGTCCCGCCCCTAACTCCGCCCATCCCGCCCC
TAACTCCGCCCAGTTCCGCCCATTCTCCGCCCCATGGCTGACTAATTTTTTTTATTTATGCAGAGGCCGA
GGCCGCCTCGGCCTCTGAGCTATTCCAGAAGTAGTGAGGAGGCTTTTTTGGAGGCCTAGGCTTTTGCAAA
GATCGATCAAGAGACAGGATGAGGATCGTTTCGCATGATTGAACAAGATGGATTGCACGCAGGTTCTCCG
GCCGCTTGGGTGGAGAGGCTATTCGGCTATGACTGGGCACAACAGACAATCGGCTGCTCTGATGCCGCCG
TGTTCCGGCTGTCAGCGCAGGGGCGCCCGGTTCTTTTTGTCAAGACCGACCTGTCCGGTGCCCTGAATGA
ACTGCAAGACGAGGCAGCGCGGCTATCGTGGCTGGCCACGACGGGCGTTCCTTGCGCAGCTGTGCTCGAC
GTTGTCACTGAAGCGGGAAGGGACTGGCTGCTATTGGGCGAAGTGCCGGGGCAGGATCTCCTGTCATCTC
ACCTTGCTCCTGCCGAGAAAGTATCCATCATGGCTGATGCAATGCGGCGGCTGCATACGCTTGATCCGGC
TACCTGCCCATTCGACCACCAAGCGAAACATCGCATCGAGCGAGCACGTACTCGGATGGAAGCCGGTCTT
GTCGATCAGGATGATCTGGACGAAGAGCATCAGGGGCTCGCGCCAGCCGAACTGTTCGCCAGGCTCAAGG
CGAGCATGCCCGACGGCGAGGATCTCGTCGTGACCCATGGCGATGCCTGCTTGCCGAATATCATGGTGGA
AAATGGCCGCTTTTCTGGATTCATCGACTGTGGCCGGCTGGGTGTGGCGGACCGCTATCAGGACATAGCG
TTGGCTACCCGTGATATTGCTGAAGAGCTTGGCGGCGAATGGGCTGACCGCTTCCTCGTGCTTTACGGTA
TCGCCGCTCCCGATTCGCAGCGCATCGCCTTCTATCGCCTTCTTGACGAGTTCTTCTGAGCGGGACTCTG
GGGTTCGAAATGACCGACCAAGCGACGCCCAACCTGCCATCACGAGATTTCGATTCCACCGCCGCCTTCT
ATGAAAGGTTGGGCTTCGGAATCGTTTTCCGGGACGCCGGCTGGATGATCCTCCAGCGCGGGGATCTCAT
GCTGGAGTTCTTCGCCCACCCTAGGGGGAGGCTAACTGAAACACGGAAGGAGACAATACCGGAAGGAACC
CGCGCTATGACGGCAATAAAAAGACAGAATAAAACGCACGGTGTTGGGTCGTTTGTTCATAAACGCGGGG
TTCGGTCCCAGGGCTGGCACTCTGTCGATACCCCACCGAGACCCCATTGGGGCCAATACGCCCGCGTTTC
TTCCTTTTCCCCACCCCACCCCCCAAGTTCGGGTGAAGGCCCAGGGCTCGCAGCCAACGTCGGGGCGGCA
GGCCCTGCCATAGCCTCAGGTTACTCATATATACTTTAGATTGATTTAAAACTTCATTTTTAATTTAAAA
GGATCTAGGTGAAGATCCTTTTTGATAATCTCATGACCAAAATCCCTTAACGTGAGTTTTCGTTCCACTG
AGCGTCAGACCCCGTAGAAAAGATCAAAGGATCTTCTTGAGATCCTTTTTTTCTGCGCGTAATCTGCTGC
TTGCAAACAAAAAAACCACCGCTACCAGCGGTGGTTTGTTTGCCGGATCAAGAGCTACCAACTCTTTTTC
CGAAGGTAACTGGCTTCAGCAGAGCGCAGATACCAAATACTGTTCTTCTAGTGTAGCCGTAGTTAGGCCA
CCACTTCAAGAACTCTGTAGCACCGCCTACATACCTCGCTCTGCTAATCCTGTTACCAGTGGCTGCTGCC
AGTGGCGATAAGTCGTGTCTTACCGGGTTGGACTCAAGACGATAGTTACCGGATAAGGCGCAGCGGTCGG
GCTGAACGGGGGGTTCGTGCACACAGCCCAGCTTGGAGCGAACGACCTACACCGAACTGAGATACCTACA
GCGTGAGCTATGAGAAAGCGCCACGCTTCCCGAAGGGAGAAAGGCGGACAGGTATCCGGTAAGCGGCAGG
GTCGGAACAGGAGAGCGCACGAGGGAGCTTCCAGGGGGAAACGCCTGGTATCTTTATAGTCCTGTCGGGT
TTCGCCACCTCTGACTTGAGCGTCGATTTTTGTGATGCTCGTCAGGGGGGCGGAGCCTATGGAAAAACGC
CAGCAACGCGGCCTTTTTACGGTTCCTGGCCTTTTGCTGGCCTTTTGCTCACATGTTCTTTCCTGCGTTA
TCCCCTGATTCTGTGGATAACCGTATTACCGCCATGCAT
Features (pLannotate 1.2.2; 22 found; start..end, strand, type, name):
     61..364     +  enhancer       CMV enhancer: human cytomegalovirus immediate early enhancer
    365..568     +  promoter       CMV promoter: human cytomegalovirus (CMV) immediate early promoter
    613..1320    +  CDS            mCherry2: mCherry2 is a basic (constitutively fluorescent) red fluorescent protein published in 2017, derived from Discosoma sp.. It has very low acid sensitivity.
   1321..1355    +  misc_feature   MCS (fragment): multiple cloning site
   1375..2394    +  CDS            GNB1 (sequence withheld): GBB1_BOVIN - Experimental evidence at protein level: Swiss-Prot protein existence level 1. Guanine nucleotide-binding proteins (G proteins) are involved as a modulator or transducer in various transmembrane signaling systems. The beta and gamma chains are required for the GTPase activity, for replacement of GDP by GTP, and for G protein-effector interaction. From Bos taurus (Bovine).
   2455..3162    +  CDS            mCherry2: mCherry2 is a basic (constitutively fluorescent) red fluorescent protein published in 2017, derived from Discosoma sp.. It has very low acid sensitivity.
   3178..3390    +  CDS            GNG2 (sequence withheld): GBG2_BOVIN - Experimental evidence at protein level: Swiss-Prot protein existence level 1. Guanine nucleotide-binding proteins (G proteins) are involved as a modulator or transducer in various transmembrane signaling systems. The beta and gamma chains are required for the GTPase activity, for replacement of GDP by GTP, and for G protein-effector interaction. From Bos taurus (Bovine).
   3462..3479    -  promoter       SP6 promoter (fragment): promoter for bacteriophage SP6 RNA polymerase
   3602..4064    +  misc_feature   IRES: internal ribosome entry site (IRES) of the encephalomyocarditis virus (EMCV)
   4105..4347    +  CDS            gpaD (fragment): GPA4_DICDI - Experimental evidence at protein level: Swiss-Prot protein existence level 1. Guanine nucleotide-binding proteins (G proteins) are involved as modulators or transducers in various transmembrane signaling systems. G alpha-4 plays a role in morphogenesis of the multicellular structure. From Dictyostelium discoideum (Slime mold).
   4438..5130    +  CDS            mEYFP: mEYFP is a basic (constitutively fluorescent) yellow fluorescent protein published in 2002, derived from Aequorea victoria. It is reported to be a very rapidly-maturing monomer.
   5137..5814    +  CDS            gpaD (fragment): GPA4_DICDI - Experimental evidence at protein level: Swiss-Prot protein existence level 1. Guanine nucleotide-binding proteins (G proteins) are involved as modulators or transducers in various transmembrane signaling systems. G alpha-4 plays a role in morphogenesis of the multicellular structure. From Dictyostelium discoideum (Slime mold).
   5861..5945    +  CDS            large T antigen (fragment): large T antigen from SV40 (simian virus 40)
   5968..6089    +  polyA_signal   SV40 poly(A) signal: SV40 polyadenylation signal
   6123..6551    -  rep_origin     f1 ori (sequence partly withheld): f1 bacteriophage origin of replication; arrow indicates direction of (+) strand synthesis
   6578..6682    +  promoter       AmpR promoter: bla
   6684..7041    +  promoter       SV40 promoter: SV40 enhancer and early promoter
   7076..7870    +  CDS            NeoR/KanR: aminoglycoside phosphotransferase from Tn5; aph(3')-II (or nptII); confers resistance to neomycin, kanamycin, and G418 (Geneticin®)
   7891..8043    +  CDS            ble (fragment): BLE_KLEPN - Experimental evidence at protein level: Swiss-Prot protein existence level 1. Binding protein with a strong affinity to the bleomycin family of antibiotics. Binds to CL990; an antimitotic-antibiotic compound. From Klebsiella pneumoniae.
   8102..8149    +  polyA_signal   HSV TK poly(A) signal: herpes simplex virus thymidine kinase polyadenylation signal (Cole and Stacy, 1985)
   8240..8256    -  polyA_signal   bGH poly(A) signal (fragment): bovine growth hormone polyadenylation signal
   8478..9066    +  rep_origin     ori: high-copy-number ColE1/pMB1/pBR322/pUC origin of replication
