[The description below was written by a language model from this plasmid's Addgene catalogue record and pLannotate feature annotations shown in this document.]
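Description:
pmCherry2-GNB1-T2A-mCherry2-GNG2-IRES-GNAI1-mEYFP(Q69K) is a mammalian expression plasmid of about 9.2 kb, built on a Clontech-style N1 backbone, that produces all three subunits of a heterotrimeric Gi protein as fluorescent fusions from a single transcript. It replicates in E. coli from a high-copy ColE1/pUC-type origin and also carries an f1 origin. A single NeoR/KanR (Tn5 aminoglycoside phosphotransferase) gene, preceded by tandem bacterial (bla) and SV40 early promoters and followed by the HSV TK polyadenylation signal, gives kanamycin resistance in bacteria and G418 selection in mammalian cells.

The CMV immediate-early enhancer and promoter drive a tricistronic cassette that ends at an SV40 poly(A) signal. The first open reading frame encodes human GNB1 (Gβ1) with an N-terminal mCherry2. According to the plasmid name, it is joined through a T2A ribosome-skipping peptide to a second mCherry2 fused to the N-terminus of human GNG2 (Gγ2), so the two red-tagged subunits are released as separate polypeptides. The T2A itself is not annotated in the feature table but would lie in the short gap between GNB1 and the second mCherry2. An EMCV IRES then starts independent translation of human GNAI1 (Gαi1). The table shows mEYFP flanked by two Gα-like fragments, which indicates that the mEYFP(Q69K) tag is inserted internally in Gαi1 rather than at a terminus. The automated annotation matched the G protein sequences to bovine and Dictyostelium homologues, whereas the catalogue lists all three as human.

The construct supplies a red-labelled Gβγ dimer and a yellow-labelled Gα subunit from one plasmid. The associated work used it to measure G protein activation in cells by spectrally resolved fluorescence fluctuation spectroscopy imaging. It was modified from an earlier deposited plasmid.
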