Addgene plasmid #190755: pmCherry2-GNB1-T2A-mCherry2-GNG2-IRES-GNAI1-mEYFP(Q69K)
Purpose: Expression of trimeric G protein with mCherry2 (GNB1 and GNG2) or mEYFP(Q69K) (GNAI1) tags.
Depositing lab: Dave Piston. Depositing organization: Washington University in Saint Louis. Publication: Measuring G protein activation by spectrally resolved imaging fluorescence fluctuation spectroscopy. Foust DJ, Piston DW. Biophys J. 2025 Oct 21;124(20):3354-3365. doi: 10.1016/j.bpj.2024.08.008. Epub 2024 Aug 15. PubMed 39148292.
Backbone
  Vector backbone: Clontech-style N1
  Backbone manufacturer: Clontech
  Backbone size w/o insert (bp): 4000
  Total vector size (bp): 9183
  Vector type: Mammalian Expression
  Selectable markers: Neomycin (select with G418)
Growth in bacteria
  Bacterial resistance: Kanamycin, 50 μg/mL
  Growth temperature: 37°C
  Growth strain: DH5alpha
  Copy number: Unknown
Gene/Insert 1
  Gene/Insert name: GNB1 (alt name: Gbeta1)
  Species: H. sapiens (human)
  GenBank ID: 2782
  Entrez Gene: GNB1 (a.k.a. HG2A, MDS, MRD42)
  Promoter: CMV
  Tag / fusion protein: mCherry2 (N terminal on insert)
  Cloning method: Unknown
  Sequencing primers: 5′ CMV Forward; 3′ IRES-R
Gene/Insert 2
  Gene/Insert name: GNG2 (alt name: Ggamma2)
  Species: H. sapiens (human)
  GenBank ID: 54331
  Entrez Gene: GNG2 (a.k.a. HG3F1)
  Tag / fusion protein: mCherry2 (N terminal on insert)
Gene/Insert 3
  Gene/Insert name: GNAI1 (alt name: Galphai1)
  Species: H. sapiens (human)
  GenBank ID: 2770
  Entrez Gene: GNAI1 (a.k.a. Gi, HG1B, NEDHISB)
  Tag / fusion protein: mEYFP(Q69K)
  Cloning method: Unknown
  Sequencing primers: 5′ IRES-F
Resource information
  A portion of this plasmid was derived from a plasmid made by: This plasmid was modified from Addgene #69623.
Terms and licenses: Academic/Nonprofit Terms; Industry Terms: Not Available to Industry
Depositor comments: Please visit https://www.biorxiv.org/content/10.1101/2021.11.03.467169v1 for bioRxiv preprint.
How to cite: pmCherry2-GNB1-T2A-mCherry2-GNG2-IRES-GNAI1-mEYFP(Q69K) was a gift from Dave Piston (Addgene plasmid # 190755 ; http://n2t.net/addgene:190755 ; RRID:Addgene_190755)
